>Addgene plasmid #132178 | pDONR221_SLC43A1 | addgene full sequence | sequence record 261086 | Addgene NGS Result
CTTTCCTGCGTTATCCCCTGATTCTGTGGATAACCGTATTACCGCCTTTGAGTGAGCTGATACCGCTCGC
CGCAGCCGAACGACCGAGCGCAGCGAGTCAGTGAGCGAGGAAGCGGAAGAGCGCCCAATACGCAAACCGC
CTCTCCCCGCGCGTTGGCCGATTCATTAATGCAGCTGGCACGACAGGTTTCCCGACTGGAAAGCGGGCAG
TGAGCGCAACGCAATTAATACGCGTACCGCTAGCCAGGAAGAGTTTGTAGAAACGCAAAAAGGCCATCCG
TCAGGATGGCCTTCTGCTTAGTTTGATGCCTGGCAGTTTATGGCGGGCGTCCTGCCCGCCACCCTCCGGG
CCGTTGCTTCACAACGTTCAAATCCGCTCCCGGCGGATTTGTCCTACTCAGGAGAGCGTTCACCGACAAA
CAACAGATAAAACGAAAGGCCCAGTCTTCCGACTGAGCCTTTCGTTTTATTTGATGCCTGGCAGTTCCCT
ACTCTCGCGTTAACGCTAGCATGGATGTTTTCCCAGTCACGACGTTGTAAAACGACGGCCAGTCTTAAGC
TCGGGCCCCAAATAATGATTTTATTTTGACTGATAGTGACCTGTTCGTTGCAACACATTGATGAGCAATG
CTTTTTTATAATGCCAACTTTGTACAAAAAAGCAGGCTCCACCATGGCACCTACCCTGCAGCAGGCATAC
CGGAGAAGGTGGTGGATGGCCTGTACAGCCGTGCTGGAGAACCTGTTCTTTTCCGCCGTGCTGCTGGGAT
GGGGATCTCTGCTGATCATCCTGAAGAACGAGGGCTTCTATAGCTCCACCTGCCCTGCCGAGTCTAGCAC
AAATACCACACAGGACGAGCAGCGCCGGTGGCCAGGCTGTGACCAGCAGGATGAGATGCTGAATCTGGGC
TTCACCATCGGCTCTTTTGTGCTGAGCGCCACCACACTGCCACTGGGCATCCTGATGGACAGATTCGGAC
CAAGACCTGTGAGGCTGGTGGGATCCGCCTGCTTTACCGCCTCTTGTACACTGATGGCACTGGCAAGCAG
GGATGTGGAGGCCCTGTCCCCTCTGATCTTCCTGGCCCTGTCCCTGAACGGATTCGGAGGCATCTGCCTG
ACCTTTACATCTCTGACCCTGCCAAACATGTTCGGCAATCTGCGGTCTACACTGATGGCCCTGATGATCG
GCAGCTACGCCTCCTCTGCCATCACCTTTCCAGGCATCAAGCTGATCTATGACGCCGGCGTGGCCTTCGT
GGTCATCATGTTTACCTGGAGCGGCCTGGCCTGCCTGATCTTCCTGAACTGTACACTGAATTGGCCAATC
GAGGCATTTCCAGCACCAGAGGAGGTGAACTACACCAAGAAGATCAAGCTGTCCGGACTGGCCCTGGACC
ACAAGGTGACCGGCGATCTGTTCTATACACACGTGACCACAATGGGACAGCGCCTGAGCCAGAAGGCACC
ATCCCTGGAGGACGGCTCTGATGCCTTTATGAGCCCCCAGGATGTGCGGGGCACCTCTGAGAATCTGCCT
GAGCGCAGCGTGCCACTGCGGAAGTCCCTGTGCTCTCCCACATTCCTGTGGAGCCTGCTGACCATGGGCA
TGACACAGCTGCGCATCATCTTTTACATGGCCGCCGTGAACAAGATGCTGGAGTATCTGGTGACCGGCGG
CCAGGAGCACGAGACAAATGAGCAGCAGCAGAAGGTGGCCGAGACCGTGGGCTTCTACAGCTCCGTGTTT
GGCGCCATGCAGCTGCTGTGCCTGCTGACATGTCCCCTGATCGGCTATATCATGGATTGGAGAATCAAGG
ACTGCGTGGATGCACCTACCCAGGGAACAGTGCTGGGCGACGCAAGGGATGGAGTGGCAACCAAGAGCAT
CAGACCTAGGTACTGCAAGATCCAGAAGCTGACAAACGCCATCTCCGCCTTCACCCTGACAAATCTGCTG
CTGGTGGGCTTTGGCATCACCTGTCTGATCAACAATCTGCACCTGCAGTTCGTGACCTTTGTGCTGCACA
CAATCGTGCGGGGCTTCTTTCACTCCGCCTGCGGATCTCTGTACGCAGCCGTGTTCCCCTCCAATCACTT
TGGCACCCTGACAGGCCTGCAGAGCCTGATCTCCGCCGTGTTCGCACTGCTGCAGCAGCCTCTGTTTATG
GCAATGGTGGGACCCCTGAAGGGAGAGCCTTTCTGGGTGAACCTGGGCCTGCTGCTGTTCAGCCTGCTGG
GCTTTCTGCTGCCATCCTACCTGTTTTACTATAGGGCAAGGCTGCAGCAGGAGTATGCAGCAAATGGCAT
GGGCCCCCTGAAGGTGCTGTCTGGCAGCGAGGTGACCGCCGACCCAGCTTTCTTGTACAAAGTTGGCATT
ATAAGAAAGCATTGCTTATCAATTTGTTGCAACGAACAGGTCACTATCAGTCAAAATAAAATCATTATTT
GCCATCCAGCTGATATCCCCTATAGTGAGTCGTATTACATGGTCATAGCTGTTTCCTGGCAGCTCTGGCC
CGTGTCTCAAAATCTCTGATGTTACATTGCACAAGATAAAAATATATCATCATGAACAATAAAACTGTCT
GCTTACATAAACAGTAATACAAGGGGTGTTATGAGCCATATTCAACGGGAAACGTCGAGGCCGCGATTAA
ATTCCAACATGGATGCTGATTTATATGGGTATAAATGGGCTCGCGATAATGTCGGGCAATCAGGTGCGAC
AATCTATCGCTTGTATGGGAAGCCCGATGCGCCAGAGTTGTTTCTGAAACATGGCAAAGGTAGCGTTGCC
AATGATGTTACAGATGAGATGGTCAGACTAAACTGGCTGACGGAATTTATGCCTCTTCCGACCATCAAGC
ATTTTATCCGTACTCCTGATGATGCATGGTTACTCACCACTGCGATCCCCGGAAAAACAGCATTCCAGGT
ATTAGAAGAATATCCTGATTCAGGTGAAAATATTGTTGATGCGCTGGCAGTGTTCCTGCGCCGGTTGCAT
TCGATTCCTGTTTGTAATTGTCCTTTTAACAGCGATCGCGTATTTCGTCTCGCTCAGGCGCAATCACGAA
TGAATAACGGTTTGGTTGATGCGAGTGATTTTGATGACGAGCGTAATGGCTGGCCTGTTGAACAAGTCTG
GAAAGAAATGCATAAACTTTTGCCATTCTCACCGGATTCAGTCGTCACTCATGGTGATTTCTCACTTGAT
AACCTTATTTTTGACGAGGGGAAATTAATAGGTTGTATTGATGTTGGACGAGTCGGAATCGCAGACCGAT
ACCAGGATCTTGCCATCCTATGGAACTGCCTCGGTGAGTTTTCTCCTTCATTACAGAAACGGCTTTTTCA
AAAATATGGTATTGATAATCCTGATATGAATAAATTGCAGTTTCATTTGATGCTCGATGAGTTTTTCTAA
TCAGAATTGGTTAATTGGTTGTAACACTGGCAGAGCATTACGCTGACTTGACGGGACGGCGCAAGCTCAT
GACCAAAATCCCTTAACGTGAGTTACGCGTCGTTCCACTGAGCGTCAGACCCCGTAGAAAAGATCAAAGG
ATCTTCTTGAGATCCTTTTTTTCTGCGCGTAATCTGCTGCTTGCAAACAAAAAAACCACCGCTACCAGCG
GTGGTTTGTTTGCCGGATCAAGAGCTACCAACTCTTTTTCCGAAGGTAACTGGCTTCAGCAGAGCGCAGA
TACCAAATACTGTTCTTCTAGTGTAGCCGTAGTTAGGCCACCACTTCAAGAACTCTGTAGCACCGCCTAC
ATACCTCGCTCTGCTAATCCTGTTACCAGTGGCTGCTGCCAGTGGCGATAAGTCGTGTCTTACCGGGTTG
GACTCAAGACGATAGTTACCGGATAAGGCGCAGCGGTCGGGCTGAACGGGGGGTTCGTGCACACAGCCCA
GCTTGGAGCGAACGACCTACACCGAACTGAGATACCTACAGCGTGAGCTATGAGAAAGCGCCACGCTTCC
CGAAGGGAGAAAGGCGGACAGGTATCCGGTAAGCGGCAGGGTCGGAACAGGAGAGCGCACGAGGGAGCTT
CCAGGGGGAAACGCCTGGTATCTTTATAGTCCTGTCGGGTTTCGCCACCTCTGACTTGAGCGTCGATTTT
TGTGATGCTCGTCAGGGGGGCGGAGCCTATGGAAAAACGCCAGCAACGCGGCCTTTTTACGGTTCCTGGC
CTTTTGCTGGCCTTTTGCTCACATGTT
Features (pLannotate 1.2.2; 10 found; start..end, strand, type, name):
    121..213     +  CDS            lacI (fragment): lac repressor; lacI; The lac repressor binds to the lac operator to inhibit transcription in E. coli. This inhibition can be relieved by adding lactose or isopropyl-β-D-thiogalactopyranoside (IPTG).
    268..295     -  terminator     rrnB T2 terminator: transcription terminator T2 from the E. coli rrnB gene
    427..470     +  terminator     rrnB T1 terminator: Escherichia coli rrnB; transcription terminator T1 from the E. coli rrnB gene
    517..553     -  CDS            lacZα (fragment): LacZα fragment of β-galactosidase; lacZ fragment
    569..668     +  protein_bind   attL1: mutant version of attL; recombination site for the Gateway® LR reaction LR Clonase™
    674..2350    +  CDS            SLC43A1: LAT3_HUMAN - Also known as LAT3 From Homo sapiens (Human).
   2352..2451    -  protein_bind   attL2: mutant version of attL; recombination site for the Gateway® LR reaction LR Clonase™
   2469..2487    -  promoter       T7 promoter: promoter for bacteriophage T7 RNA polymerase
   2621..3430    +  CDS            KanR: aminoglycoside phosphotransferase; aph(3')-Ia; confers resistance to kanamycin in bacteria or G418 (Geneticin®) in eukaryotes
   3577..4165    +  rep_origin     ori: high-copy-number ColE1/pMB1/pBR322/pUC origin of replication
