[The description below was written by a language model from this plasmid's Addgene catalogue record and pLannotate feature annotations shown in this document.]
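Description:
pDONR221_SLC43A1 is a Gateway entry clone built on the pDONR221 backbone (Thermo Fisher Scientific) that carries a codon-optimized open reading frame for human SLC43A1, a solute carrier also known as LAT3, POV1 or PB39. The sequenced plasmid is 4,227 nt, consistent with the stated backbone of about 2.55 kb plus a 1,677 bp insert. It is propagated in E. coli from a high-copy ColE1/pUC-type origin and selected with kanamycin through an aph(3')-Ia aminoglycoside phosphotransferase gene.

The SLC43A1 coding sequence sits between attL1 and attL2, the recombination sites produced when an ORF is captured in a donor vector. These sites allow directional, in-frame transfer of the ORF into any attR-containing destination vector by an LR Clonase reaction. Upstream of attL1 lie the rrnB T1 and T2 transcription terminators, which shield the insert from read-through transcription in bacteria. A T7 promoter lies just beyond attL2 on the opposite strand, pointing back toward the insert. The short lacI and lacZα fragments annotated nearby are backbone remnants, not functional genes. M13 forward and reverse priming sites flank the cassette for sequence verification.

Although the catalogue lists the vector type as mammalian expression, the feature table shows no eukaryotic promoter, polyadenylation signal or epitope tag. Expression therefore depends on subcloning into a suitable destination vector, in line with the stated purpose. The clone belongs to a large consortium collection of SLC transporter ORFs assembled to support functional studies and drug discovery on this transporter family.
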