Addgene plasmid #132178: pDONR221_SLC43A1
Purpose: Gateway entry clone with codon-optimized ORF sequence for subcloning into custom expression vectors
Depositing lab: RESOLUTE Consortium & Giulio Superti-Furga. Depositing organization: CeMM Research Center for Molecular Medicine. Publication: The RESOLUTE consortium: unlocking SLC transporters for drug discovery. Superti-Furga G, Lackner D, Wiedmer T, Ingles-Prieto A, Barbosa B, Girardi E, Goldmann U, Gurtl B, Klavins K, Klimek C, Lindinger S, Lineiro-Retes E, Muller AC, Onstein S, Redinger G, Reil D, Sedlyarov V, Wolf G, Crawford M, Everley R, ... Steppan CM. Nat Rev Drug Discov. 2020 Jul;19(7):429-430. doi: 10.1038/d41573-020-00056-6. PubMed 32265506.
Backbone
  Vector backbone: pDONR221
  Backbone manufacturer: Thermo Fisher Scientific
  Backbone size w/o insert (bp): 2550
  Vector type: Mammalian Expression
Growth in bacteria
  Bacterial resistance: Kanamycin, 50 μg/mL
  Growth temperature: 37°C
  Growth strain: Stbl3
  Copy number: High Copy
Gene/Insert
  Gene/Insert name: SLC43A1 (alt name: R00504, PB39, POV1)
  Species: H. sapiens (human)
  Insert size (bp): 1677
  Entrez Gene: SLC43A1 (a.k.a. LAT3, PB39, POV1, R00504)
  Cloning method: Gateway Cloning
  Sequencing primers: 5′ M13-fwd; 3′ M13-rev
Terms and licenses: Academic/Nonprofit Terms; Industry Terms
Depositor comments: For more information on the full Resolute plasmid collection, please see www.addgene.org/depositor-collections/re-solute/. Please provide your feedback on this plasmid to the RESOLUTE consortium by filling out their RESOLUTE repository feedback form: https://forms.office.com/Pages/ResponsePage.aspx?id=0e05yklzmkS7rjFGQL4N7z4feCLQvEJAmVcOCM_u885UN1JJRko0Ukg4TVQwNTZLOUxPQVJWT1NHUCQlQCN0PWcu
How to cite: pDONR221_SLC43A1 was a gift from RESOLUTE Consortium & Giulio Superti-Furga (Addgene plasmid # 132178 ; http://n2t.net/addgene:132178 ; RRID:Addgene_132178)
