>Addgene plasmid #132178 | pDONR221_SLC43A1 | depositor partial sequence | sequence record 253756 | Codon-optimized ORF of SLC43A1
ATGGCACCTACCCTGCAGCAGGCATACCGGAGAAGGTGGTGGATGGCCTGTACAGCCGTGCTGGAGAACC
TGTTCTTTTCCGCCGTGCTGCTGGGATGGGGATCTCTGCTGATCATCCTGAAGAACGAGGGCTTCTATAG
CTCCACCTGCCCTGCCGAGTCTAGCACAAATACCACACAGGACGAGCAGCGCCGGTGGCCAGGCTGTGAC
CAGCAGGATGAGATGCTGAATCTGGGCTTCACCATCGGCTCTTTTGTGCTGAGCGCCACCACACTGCCAC
TGGGCATCCTGATGGACAGATTCGGACCAAGACCTGTGAGGCTGGTGGGATCCGCCTGCTTTACCGCCTC
TTGTACACTGATGGCACTGGCAAGCAGGGATGTGGAGGCCCTGTCCCCTCTGATCTTCCTGGCCCTGTCC
CTGAACGGATTCGGAGGCATCTGCCTGACCTTTACATCTCTGACCCTGCCAAACATGTTCGGCAATCTGC
GGTCTACACTGATGGCCCTGATGATCGGCAGCTACGCCTCCTCTGCCATCACCTTTCCAGGCATCAAGCT
GATCTATGACGCCGGCGTGGCCTTCGTGGTCATCATGTTTACCTGGAGCGGCCTGGCCTGCCTGATCTTC
CTGAACTGTACACTGAATTGGCCAATCGAGGCATTTCCAGCACCAGAGGAGGTGAACTACACCAAGAAGA
TCAAGCTGTCCGGACTGGCCCTGGACCACAAGGTGACCGGCGATCTGTTCTATACACACGTGACCACAAT
GGGACAGCGCCTGAGCCAGAAGGCACCATCCCTGGAGGACGGCTCTGATGCCTTTATGAGCCCCCAGGAT
GTGCGGGGCACCTCTGAGAATCTGCCTGAGCGCAGCGTGCCACTGCGGAAGTCCCTGTGCTCTCCCACAT
TCCTGTGGAGCCTGCTGACCATGGGCATGACACAGCTGCGCATCATCTTTTACATGGCCGCCGTGAACAA
GATGCTGGAGTATCTGGTGACCGGCGGCCAGGAGCACGAGACAAATGAGCAGCAGCAGAAGGTGGCCGAG
ACCGTGGGCTTCTACAGCTCCGTGTTTGGCGCCATGCAGCTGCTGTGCCTGCTGACATGTCCCCTGATCG
GCTATATCATGGATTGGAGAATCAAGGACTGCGTGGATGCACCTACCCAGGGAACAGTGCTGGGCGACGC
AAGGGATGGAGTGGCAACCAAGAGCATCAGACCTAGGTACTGCAAGATCCAGAAGCTGACAAACGCCATC
TCCGCCTTCACCCTGACAAATCTGCTGCTGGTGGGCTTTGGCATCACCTGTCTGATCAACAATCTGCACC
TGCAGTTCGTGACCTTTGTGCTGCACACAATCGTGCGGGGCTTCTTTCACTCCGCCTGCGGATCTCTGTA
CGCAGCCGTGTTCCCCTCCAATCACTTTGGCACCCTGACAGGCCTGCAGAGCCTGATCTCCGCCGTGTTC
GCACTGCTGCAGCAGCCTCTGTTTATGGCAATGGTGGGACCCCTGAAGGGAGAGCCTTTCTGGGTGAACC
TGGGCCTGCTGCTGTTCAGCCTGCTGGGCTTTCTGCTGCCATCCTACCTGTTTTACTATAGGGCAAGGCT
GCAGCAGGAGTATGCAGCAAATGGCATGGGCCCCCTGAAGGTGCTGTCTGGCAGCGAGGTGACCGCC
